>Addgene plasmid #97106 | Tol2-lyzC-microRNA 24-1-Dendra2 | addgene full sequence | sequence record 182578 | Addgene NGS Result
GTACAATATTTATAGGTAAAATTCACCAGCATATGCTTAAAGATAGCCATGCTCCAGGTCCTTGTGTCCT
TCTAAGGTCTGTTTGTGGTTTAAGCTGTTTGTTGACACACGCTTGTCATCTCCATTTTTCTGTGAAGTTA
TTGTCAGTTTATTGCACACTGGGTTGCATTAAGCTGCAGTTTTTTCACAACAGTTTTCCACATTGTAACA
GTCAGTCTCCAAATTATTCCATCAGTCCTCAAATTTAGTCATTTGAGGCCATGAAAACACTTAAAACTAC
ATGAAGGTAGTTTGGCATTAGGTTTTAGACTTGTTCTTGTTTGGCATATTGCAACCTGTGTAAAAATGAT
TTGATTTTTATTTTTTTTTTTTTTTTTTCAGAAAGAAACGGTCCAAAAAGAGTTATGTGAACATTTATCC
ATGTGTTTAATGTTTTTTAAATTAAAAAAAAACATTTTTATTAAACCACTTGTGACTAAACCTTTTTTAG
TTATTCTATTTTGTGACGAGTCTGAATGGCCAAAGTACTCTTGAATCCAAAATCTTTATAGTAAAATGTT
TAATCTTACTTGCAGTGTTGGGTATAATTTGTAACAAAGTTGAATTCCATATCTGCTGAGTGAAAAAGTA
AAGTAAGAGATTGCTGTAAATATTTAGGTTATTTATTTATTAATACAATATAGAAAGTAACAAAACACAA
TGTAAAAAATCAATAAAGAAAGTAAATATTAAAAGTAATGATAAACTAATGATGTAAACAATATTAGCAA
CAAAGTTTGTACAATTCAGGGAGGGTAAAGAATTTCACCTAATAGTCAAACTCTGTATTAAATAATATAA
AATCTTTGTTCTTAGTCTGAAGAGGAGACTGTGAGAGAAAGCTTACTGGTTGTTAAATTAGAAAATTTGT
AACTTGCAGATTAAAATGATTTAAATAATTTTATAAAGGCCATGTTTGAAACAAATGTAAAAACATAATA
AATGTTAAGAATTTCAGATATTGAGATTTTACAATTTAAAAAAAGCAATAAAGTAATAGCAGAGACCTAC
ACTCTTAAAGTAAATTACCCAACTCTGCTTACTAGTAACTTTTGGAATAGTTACTAGTATCCATTGAACA
AATACTAGAATCTAATTAAATTGTGTGAGTGTCCAATGAAAAGATTCTTGTATTTAAAACAGTACCAGTA
TCTATATATGTACAAAATTTAGTGCTAGCAAAATGCAAATAAATACTACTGCATATAATGGATTGCATTG
TAAATCGACTCGCCATAATACATTTATTTCCTATTTTTACTTTTAACAAAAAATAAGTTCACTGAGTATT
TCATGTCATTAAATCGCATTAAACCTCTTGCATGCTTTATGTACACTAGTGCAGTTCGCTAAATGACCAC
CGGTGTCACTAATAACACGATCGTTTCTGAATTCTGCATTAAACGCCATTTATACGTTGCTCTTATTAGT
AAACAATTTCTCCATCATGAGCTCGACCAGTATTGCATATTTCATCCTCTTAAATCCAGAGTTGTTTCTT
TTAATCACTTTCTCTTCATGATAAAAGCAGTTTTTGGTTTTCAGAAGTTTACAACAAACCCAGTCAGTTA
TTGCCTCAGCAAACACTGGAGCAACTGCACACTTGTGAAAAGCTTCTTGCGAAACACAAACCTTTCTCTG
GACTTATAAATAAAGGCATTCAGCAGCTCCACCATACACCTCCACTGGTCTTGATAAAGCAGATATCAGC
AGTGATACAGGTACCGCCACCATGGATGAGGAAATCGCTGCCCTGGTCGTTGACAACGGCTCCGGTATGT
GCAAAGCCGGTTTTGCTGGAGATGATGCCCCTCGTGCTGTTTTCCCCTCCATTGTTGGACGACCCAGACA
TCAGGTACATTTAATAAACCATCCTAATAACATGTTAATCATATTGAACCACATTAAACTCTCATTTGTG
CATTTTACATCTTTTAAAACCGATTTATATTCGTTTTTAGATAATGAAGTTTATTAAAGTGTTAATTCAC
AGCTTTATTGCTTGTTTTGAGAATCTGCTTGCATAAGTGATTTTTAAACTTGATCTGATTTTCGTTTGTT
TCGAAGTTCTTCAGCTTTGAAAGTCAGATCTTCAATTCACAGCCATGCCATAGTTTTAGGATACAGTATA
AGTAGACGAATTGGGATGCATCGTAGATTTTATGCTGTGTTTGTTATGGTTTTTCAGTGGTAGAGATTTT
CAGAGTATTATTAGGGTTATAGTCAGTGTCAGGTTTATTTATCGTCAGCGTGATGGGCAAAAAACAGCTG
GCAGTACGGGCTAAGCCCATGACCAAGGTAAGAGTTAAGGTTTCTAACTTACTCCTTTCTTTCCACACAC
CTGGTCATCTGATGTCAGCTGATAATCTGTTTGGAGTTGTGTGTCTCATCAGGACCTGAGCTCCGGTGCC
TTCTGAGCTGATATCAGTTGTAGTAAATCACTGGCTCAGTTCAGCAGGAACAGGAGTGTGGCCCCTCCAC
AAAGAAGCACACATTCTGGAGCGTAGCCAACTGCTGTTACTCTCGCCCAGAAATCTGCGCCAACATGGAC
ACACCCAGTGGAGCAAGCCATCTGATTTTCATGGTCAGATTGTAAAGAAGCAATTACTCTTGGACAGTTT
AAGCAGAAAAGCCACCAAGTCAAGTCACTGGTCATATGATGAACTCGAAGATCTAATAAAAGTTAATTTA
AGCGTTCATTACAATAAATTCAAGTGAATCTGTTTTAAGCTAGCCTTTAACGTTTTTAAATTCCTTCAAA
CAAATTAGTTCCTCTTTGCAGTTCCTCATTTCTCGGTGAGCTGGTGCTTTAATCCCTTTACTTTTTCTTC
CTCTAGGGAGTGATGGTTGGCATGGGACGAATTAATTCCTGCAGCCCGGGGGTACCGGTCGCCACCATGA
ACACCCCGGGAATTAACCTGATCAAGGAGGACATGCGCGTGAAGGTGCACATGGAGGGCAACGTGAACGG
CCACGCCTTCGTGATCGAGGGCGAGGGCAAGGGCAAGCCCTACGAGGGCACCCAGACCGCCAACCTGACC
GTGAAGGAGGGCGCCCCCCTGCCCTTCAGCTACGACATCCTGACCACCGCCGTGCACTACGGCAACCGGG
TGTTCACCAAGTACCCCGAGGACATCCCCGACTACTTCAAGCAGAGCTTCCCCGAGGGCTACAGCTGGGA
GCGCACCATGACCTTCGAGGACAAGGGCATCTGCACCATCCGCAGCGACATCAGCCTGGAGGGCGACTGC
TTCTTCCAGAACGTGCGCTTCAAGGGCACCAACTTCCCCCCCAACGGCCCCGTGATGCAGAAGAAAACCC
TGAAGTGGGAGCCCAGCACCGAGAAGCTGCACGTGCGCGACGGCCTGCTGGTGGGCAACATCAACATGGC
CCTGCTGCTGGAGGGCGGCGGCCACTACCTGTGCGACTTCAAGACCACCTACAAGGCCAAGAAGGTGGTG
CAGCTGCCCGACGCCCACTTCGTGGACCACCGCATCGAGATCCTGGGCAACGACAGCGACTACAACAAGG
TGAAGCTGTACGAGCACGCCGTGGCCCGCTACAGCCCCCTGCCCAGCCAGGTGTGGTAATCTAGATCATA
ATCAGCCATACCACATTTGTAGAGGTTTTACTTGCTTTAAAAAACCTCCCACACCTCCCCCTGAACCTGA
AACATAAAATGAATGCAATTGTTGTTGTTAACTTGTTTATTGCAGCTTATAATGGTTACAAATAAAGCAA
TAGCATCACAAATTTCACAAATAAAGCATTTTTTTCACTGCATTCTAGTTGTGGTTTGTCCAAACTCATC
AATGTATCTTAAGGCGTAAATTGTAAGCGTTAATATTTTGTTAAAATTCGCGTTAAATTTTTGTTAAATC
AGCTCATTTTTTAACCAATAGGCCGAAATCGGCGGATCCTGCGGCCGCAAGGGAAAATAGAATGAAGTGA
TCTCCAAAAAATAAGTACTTTTTGACTGTAAATAAAATTGTAAGGAGTAAAAAGTACTTTTTTTTCTAAA
AAAATGTAATTAAGTAAAAGTAAAAGTATTGATTTTTAATTGTACTCAAGTAAAGTAAAAATCCCCAAAA
ATAATACTTAAGTACAGTAATCAAGTAAAATTACTCAAGTACTTTACACCTCTGGTTCTTGACCCCCTAC
CTTCAGCAAGCCCAGCAGATCCACTAGATCTTTTGTTCCCTTTAGTGAGGGTTAATTGCGCGCTTGGCGT
AATCATGGTCATAGCTGTTTCCTGTGTGAAATTGTTATCCGCTCACAATTCCACACAACATACGAGCCGG
AAGCATAAAGTGTAAAGCCTGGGGTGCCTAATGAGTGAGCTAACTCACATTAATTGCGTTGCGCTCACTG
CCCGCTTTCCAGTCGGGAAACCTGTCGTGCCAGCTGCATTAATGAATCGGCCAACGCGCGGGGAGAGGCG
GTTTGCGTATTGGGCGCTCTTCCGCTTCCTCGCTCACTGACTCGCTGCGCTCGGTCGTTCGGCTGCGGCG
AGCGGTATCAGCTCACTCAAAGGCGGTAATACGGTTATCCACAGAATCAGGGGATAACGCAGGAAAGAAC
ATGTGAGCAAAAGGCCAGCAAAAGGCCAGGAACCGTAAAAAGGCCGCGTTGCTGGCGTTTTTCCATAGGC
TCCGCCCCCCTGACGAGCATCACAAAAATCGACGCTCAAGTCAGAGGTGGCGAAACCCGACAGGACTATA
AAGATACCAGGCGTTTCCCCCTGGAAGCTCCCTCGTGCGCTCTCCTGTTCCGACCCTGCCGCTTACCGGA
TACCTGTCCGCCTTTCTCCCTTCGGGAAGCGTGGCGCTTTCTCATAGCTCACGCTGTAGGTATCTCAGTT
CGGTGTAGGTCGTTCGCTCCAAGCTGGGCTGTGTGCACGAACCCCCCGTTCAGCCCGACCGCTGCGCCTT
ATCCGGTAACTATCGTCTTGAGTCCAACCCGGTAAGACACGACTTATCGCCACTGGCAGCAGCCACTGGT
AACAGGATTAGCAGAGCGAGGTATGTAGGCGGTGCTACAGAGTTCTTGAAGTGGTGGCCTAACTACGGCT
ACACTAGAAGAACAGTATTTGGTATCTGCGCTCTGCTGAAGCCAGTTACCTTCGGAAAAAGAGTTGGTAG
CTCTTGATCCGGCAAACAAACCACCGCTGGTAGCGGTGGTTTTTTTGTTTGCAAGCAGCAGATTACGCGC
AGAAAAAAAGGATCTCAAGAAGATCCTTTGATCTTTTCTACGGGGTCTGACGCTCAGTGGAACGAAAACT
CACGTTAAGGGATTTTGGTCATGAGATTATCAAAAAGGATCTTCACCTAGATCCTTTTAAATTAAAAATG
AAGTTTTAAATCAATCTAAAGTATATATGAGTAAACTTGGTCTGACAGTTACCAATGCTTAATCAGTGAG
GCACCTATCTCAGCGATCTGTCTATTTCGTTCATCCATAGTTGCCTGACTCCCCGTCGTGTAGATAACTA
CGATACGGGAGGGCTTACCATCTGGCCCCAGTGCTGCAATGATACCGCGAGACCCACGCTCACCGGCTCC
AGATTTATCAGCAATAAACCAGCCAGCCGGAAGGGCCGAGCGCAGAAGTGGTCCTGCAACTTTATCCGCC
TCCATCCAGTCTATTAATTGTTGCCGGGAAGCTAGAGTAAGTAGTTCGCCAGTTAATAGTTTGCGCAACG
TTGTTGCCATTGCTACAGGCATCGTGGTGTCACGCTCGTCGTTTGGTATGGCTTCATTCAGCTCCGGTTC
CCAACGATCAAGGCGAGTTACATGATCCCCCATGTTGTGCAAAAAAGCGGTTAGCTCCTTCGGTCCTCCG
ATCGTTGTCAGAAGTAAGTTGGCCGCAGTGTTATCACTCATGGTTATGGCAGCACTGCATAATTCTCTTA
CTGTCATGCCATCCGTAAGATGCTTTTCTGTGACTGGTGAGTACTCAACCAAGTCATTCTGAGAATAGTG
TATGCGGCGACCGAGTTGCTCTTGCCCGGCGTCAATACGGGATAATACCGCGCCACATAGCAGAACTTTA
AAAGTGCTCATCATTGGAAAACGTTCTTCGGGGCGAAAACTCTCAAGGATCTTACCGCTGTTGAGATCCA
GTTCGATGTAACCCACTCGTGCACCCAACTGATCTTCAGCATCTTTTACTTTCACCAGCGTTTCTGGGTG
AGCAAAAACAGGAAGGCAAAATGCCGCAAAAAAGGGAATAAGGGCGACACGGAAATGTTGAATACTCATA
CTCTTCCTTTTTCAATATTATTGAAGCATTTATCAGGGTTATTGTCTCATGAGCGGATACATATTTGAAT
GTATTTAGAAAAATAAACAAATAGGGGTTCCGCGCACATTTCCCCGAAAAGTGCCACCTAAATTGTAAGC
GTTAATATTTTGTTAAAATTCGCGTTAAATTTTTGTTAAATCAGCTCATTTTTTAACCAATAGGCCGAAA
TCGGCAAAATCCCTTATAAATCAAAAGAATAGACCGAGATAGGGT
[37 nt withheld, positions 6556-6592]
AAAGAACGTGGACTCCAACGTCAAAGG
[49 nt withheld, positions 6620-6668]
T
[91 nt withheld, positions 6670-6760]
CACAATGACGGCTACTACATGGTGCCATTCCTTCCTCTTTATAGGAATGGAGACTACCTCCTGTCCAACA
ATGCTCTTGGATACGAGTACGCCTACCTGTTGGACCCAGGTCATTGCACAACACCAGAAATGCCCTCTGA
TCTGCAAAAGACGTGAATATCTGTTCAGACACCCATATCCACTCTGTTCCACACAGGTCAGAGGTTTGTC
CAGGAGTTCTTGACAGAGGTGTAAAAAGTACTCAAAAATTTTACTCAAGTGAAAGTACAAGTACTTAGGG
AAAATTTTACTCAATTAAAAGTAAAAGTATCTGGCTAGAATCTTACTTGAGTAAAAGTAAAAAAGTACTC
CATTAAAATTGTACTTGAGTATTAAGGAAGTAAAAGGCTAGCAAGATCTGCTCGAGATACATTTGATTAG
AAGAGTTTGACTTGGGTTGATTATAGCAAATAGTGGAACACAAACAGATTTTGAAATATTCTTGCAAATT
TATTTATTAAATCCATTCAAATATTGTCATTTTTTGTACTGTGTAATTTATATTGATTTGCTCATACAAT
ATTTACATTTCGCTTAAACAATACACTATTATTTATATTTAAAAATAGCTATATATAAATCAAATGTATA
GCTCTTTTTTACACAATTAATCAAAGCTAAAATATTTGTCACACAAATACAGTAAGCCACTTCACAATGA
TATCTTCAAAATCTGTGCTTGACTGAATCATTTCATTTATTGTTTTGTAATTCACATTATACCTTACGTT
CTCCAGGCACAGTTTGAATTGTTGATAAATGAAGATAATACATCTGATTTAATTAGTCTCCTTTGTTTAT
AATAACTTTAATCTAATTTGATAGTAATAATTCCAGCAATACATCCATTACAATAAAAATCGCTTTTTTA
TTTTGCACATTAGTTTGCCGGTATTTGTTTAAAGTTTCACCATACTTTTAAATCATGTGCTATTTGAAAA
GGGCTGTTATGACTGGAATTAAATGTTTTTTTTTATATCAGTGTTTTAGATTGAA
Features (pLannotate 1.2.2; 17 found; start..end, strand, type, name):
   1772..1894    +  CDS            actba (fragment): ACTB1_DANRE - Also known as bact, bactin1, bactzf. Experimental evidence at protein level: Swiss-Prot protein existence level 1. Actin is a highly conserved protein that polymerizes to produce filaments that form cross-linked networks in the cytoplasm of cells. Actin exists in both monomeric (G-actin) and polymeric (F-actin) forms, both forms playing key functions, such as cell motility and contraction. In addition to their role in the cytoplasmic cytoskeleton, G- and F-actin also localize in the nucleus, and regulate gene transcription and motility and repair of damaged DNA. From Danio rerio
   2440..2505    +  ncRNA          mir-24: Accession: RF00178 - mir-24 microRNA precursor family
   2904..2922    -  misc_feature   MCS (fragment): pBluescript multiple cloning site
   2937..3626    +  CDS            Dendra2: Dendra2 is a photoconvertible green fluorescent protein published in 2006, derived from Dendronephthya sp.. It has high acid sensitivity.
   3634..3717    +  CDS            large T antigen (fragment): large T antigen from SV40 (simian virus 40)
   3740..3861    +  polyA_signal   SV40 poly(A) signal: SV40 polyadenylation signal
   3868..3953    -  rep_origin     M13 ori (fragment): M13 bacteriophage origin of replication; arrow indicates direction of (+) strand synthesis
   4239..4257    -  promoter       T3 promoter: promoter for bacteriophage T3 RNA polymerase
   4302..4318    -  protein_bind   lac operator: The lac repressor binds to the lac operator to inhibit transcription in E. coli. This inhibition can be relieved by adding lactose or isopropyl-β-D-thiogalactopyranoside (IPTG). lac repressor encoded by lacI
   4326..4356    -  promoter       lac promoter: promoter for the E. coli lac operon
   4371..4392    -  protein_bind   CAP binding site: CAP binding activates transcription in the presence of cAMP. E. coli catabolite activator protein
   4405..4497    -  CDS            lacI (fragment): lac repressor; lacI; The lac repressor binds to the lac operator to inhibit transcription in E. coli. This inhibition can be relieved by adding lactose or isopropyl-β-D-thiogalactopyranoside (IPTG).
   4680..5268    -  rep_origin     ori: high-copy-number ColE1/pMB1/pBR322/pUC origin of replication
   5439..6299    -  CDS            AmpR: β-lactamase; bla; confers resistance to ampicillin, carbenicillin, and related antibiotics
   6300..6404    -  promoter       AmpR promoter: bla
   6430..6760    -  rep_origin     f1 ori (fragment) (sequence partly withheld): f1 bacteriophage origin of replication; arrow indicates direction of (+) strand synthesis
   6758..6985    +  CDS            tyr (fragment) (sequence partly withheld): TYRO_ORYLA - Also known as tyro. Experimental evidence at transcript level: Swiss-Prot protein existence level 2. This is a copper-containing oxidase that functions in the formation of pigments such as melanins and other polyphenolic compounds. From Oryzias latipes (Japanese rice fish) (Japanese killifish).
