[The description below was written by a language model from this plasmid's Addgene catalogue record and pLannotate feature annotations shown in this document.]
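Description:
Tol2-lyzC-microRNA 24-1-Dendra2 is a Tol2 transposon-based transgenesis plasmid for zebrafish, designed to overexpress a microRNA together with the fluorescent protein Dendra2. It is maintained in E. coli as a high-copy plasmid through a ColE1/pUC-type origin and selected with ampicillin via the β-lactamase gene. Remnants of a pBluescript-type cloning backbone are also annotated, including partial f1 and M13 origins, a T3 promoter and lac promoter/operator elements. The short medaka tyrosinase fragment detected next to the f1 origin probably reflects the medaka locus from which Tol2 was originally isolated. The Tol2 arms themselves are not called out in the feature table.

The payload is a single transcription unit on the forward strand. The name indicates the lyzC (lysozyme C) promoter, which is widely used to drive neutrophil-restricted expression in zebrafish. This promoter is not annotated, but it presumably occupies the unannotated region upstream of the cassette. Downstream lie a small zebrafish β-actin fragment, a mir-24 precursor hairpin, the Dendra2 coding sequence and an SV40 polyadenylation signal with a flanking large T antigen fragment. This order suggests that the microRNA is embedded in actin-derived sequence, possibly intronic, ahead of the reporter, so that one transcript would yield both processed miR-24 and Dendra2, although the record does not describe this design explicitly. Dendra2 is a green-to-red photoconvertible protein, so it marks the microRNA-expressing cells and allows them to be optically labelled and tracked.

With Tol2 transposase supplied, the cassette can integrate into the zebrafish genome. The associated publication used such constructs in a phenotypic microRNA overexpression screen for regulators of neutrophil migration.
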