Addgene plasmid #97106: Tol2-lyzC-microRNA 24-1-Dendra2
Purpose: overexpression of microRNA and Dendra2 in Zebrafish
Depositing lab: Qing Deng. Depositing organization: Purdue University. Publication: Phenotypical microRNA screen reveals a noncanonical role of CDK2 in regulating neutrophil migration. Hsu AY, Wang D, Liu S, Lu J, Syahirah R, Bennin DA, Huttenlocher A, Umulis DM, Wan J, Deng Q. Proc Natl Acad Sci U S A. 2019 Aug 26. pii: 1905221116. doi: 10.1073/pnas.1905221116. PubMed 31451657.
Backbone
  Vector backbone: Tol2
  Vector type: Zebrafish
Growth in bacteria
  Bacterial resistance: Ampicillin, 100 μg/mL
  Growth temperature: 37°C
  Growth strain: DH5alpha
  Copy number: High Copy
Gene/Insert
  Gene/Insert name: microRNA 24 1 Dendra2
  Species: D. rerio (zebrafish)
  Cloning method: Ligation Independent Cloning
Terms and licenses: Academic/Nonprofit Terms; Industry Terms: Not Available to Industry
How to cite: Tol2-lyzC-microRNA 24-1-Dendra2 was a gift from Qing Deng (Addgene plasmid # 97106 ; http://n2t.net/addgene:97106 ; RRID:Addgene_97106)
